Addgene plasmid #199329: pRSFDuet-1 IntS11 AA 300-597
Purpose: Expresses His-tagged Drosophila IntS11 amino acids 300-597
Depositing lab: Jeremy Wilusz. Depositing organization: Baylor College of Medicine. Publication: IntS6 and the Integrator phosphatase module tune the efficiency of select premature transcription termination events. Fujiwara R, Zhai SN, Liang D, Shah AP, Tracey M, Ma XK, Fields CJ, Mendoza-Figueroa MS, Meline MC, Tatomer DC, Yang L, Wilusz JE. Mol Cell. 2023 Nov 14:S1097-2765(23)00902-4. doi: 10.1016/j.molcel.2023.10.035. PubMed 37995689.
Backbone
  Vector backbone: pRSF-Duet-1
  Total vector size (bp): 4726
  Vector type: Bacterial Expression
Growth in bacteria
  Bacterial resistance: Kanamycin, 50 μg/mL
  Growth temperature: 37°C
  Growth strain: DH5alpha
  Copy number: High Copy
Gene/Insert
  Gene/Insert name: Integrator subunit 11
  Species: D. melanogaster (fly)
  Mutation: amino acids 300-597 only
  Entrez Gene: IntS11 (a.k.a. Dmel_CG1972, CG1972, Dmel\CG1972, Int11, dRC-68)
  Tag / fusion protein: 6xHis (N terminal on backbone)
  Cloning method: Restriction Enzyme; 5′ cloning site SalI (not destroyed); 3′ cloning site HindIII (not destroyed)
  Sequencing primers: 5′ tataccatgggcagcagccat
Terms and licenses: Academic/Nonprofit Terms; Industry Terms: Not Available to Industry
How to cite: pRSFDuet-1 IntS11 AA 300-597 was a gift from Jeremy Wilusz (Addgene plasmid # 199329 ; http://n2t.net/addgene:199329 ; RRID:Addgene_199329)
