[The description below was written by a language model from this plasmid's Addgene catalogue record and pLannotate feature annotations shown in this document.]
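Description:
pRSFDuet-1 IntS11 AA 300-597 is a 4,726 bp bacterial expression plasmid built on the pRSFDuet-1 backbone, a dual-cassette T7 vector designed for protein production in E. coli. It replicates from the RSF1030 origin, recorded as high copy, which is compatible with other common origins and so allows co-maintenance with additional expression plasmids in the same cell. Selection is by kanamycin through an aph(3')-Ia aminoglycoside phosphotransferase gene. The backbone also carries lacI with its own promoter, which supplies the lac repressor. The short matches annotated as tetracycline resistance, SET1 and AmpR promoter fragments appear to be backbone remnants rather than functional elements.

The insert encodes residues 300-597 of Drosophila melanogaster Integrator subunit 11 (IntS11), the catalytic endonuclease component of the Integrator complex that cleaves snRNA 3' ends. In other words, it is a C-terminal portion of the protein rather than the full-length subunit. It was cloned between SalI and HindIII in the first multiple cloning site, in frame with the backbone-encoded N-terminal 6xHis tag, although the tag itself is not annotated in the feature table. Expression is driven by a T7 promoter with an adjacent lac operator and the phage T7 gene 10 ribosome binding site, so transcription requires a host supplying T7 RNA polymerase and is induced with IPTG. The second T7 promoter/lac operator cassette, with its downstream S-tag sequence, appears to be empty, and a single T7 terminator follows it.

The construct is suited to producing a His-tagged IntS11 fragment for affinity purification. The record does not state the downstream application, though the associated work concerns Integrator-mediated premature transcription termination.
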