Features (pLannotate 1.2.2; 18 found; start..end, strand, type, name):
     80..144     -  CDS            TcR (fragment): tetracycline efflux protein; tet; confers resistance to tetracycline
    159..180     -  protein_bind   CAP binding site: CAP binding activates transcription in the presence of cAMP. E. coli catabolite activator protein
    193..1275    -  CDS            lacI: lac repressor; lacI; The lac repressor binds to the lac operator to inhibit transcription in E. coli. This inhibition can be relieved by adding lactose or isopropyl-β-D-thiogalactopyranoside (IPTG).
   1276..1353    -  promoter       lacI promoter: lacI
   1361..1396    -  CDS            TcR (fragment): tetracycline efflux protein; tet; confers resistance to tetracycline
   1399..1417    +  promoter       T7 promoter: promoter for bacteriophage T7 RNA polymerase
   1418..1442    +  protein_bind   lac operator: The lac repressor binds to the lac operator to inhibit transcription in E. coli. This inhibition can be relieved by adding lactose or isopropyl-β-D-thiogalactopyranoside (IPTG). lac repressor encoded by lacI
   1457..1479    +  RBS            RBS: efficient ribosome binding site from bacteriophage T7 gene 10 (Olins and Rangwala, 1989)
   1558..2451    +  CDS            IntS11 (fragment): INT11_DROME - Experimental evidence at protein level: Swiss-Prot protein existence level 1. Catalytic component of the Integrator complex, a complex involved in the transcription of small nuclear RNAs (snRNA) and their 3'-box-dependent processing (By similarity). Mediates the snRNAs 3' cleavage (By similarity). Involved in the 3'-end processing of the U7 snRNA, and also the spliceosomal snRNAs U1, U2, U4 and U5 (PubMed:21078872, PubMed:23097424). May mediate recruitment of cytoplasmic dynein to the nuclear envelope, probably as component of the INT complex (By similarity). From Drosophila mela
   2526..2544    +  promoter       T7 promoter: promoter for bacteriophage T7 RNA polymerase
   2545..2569    +  protein_bind   lac operator: The lac repressor binds to the lac operator to inhibit transcription in E. coli. This inhibition can be relieved by adding lactose or isopropyl-β-D-thiogalactopyranoside (IPTG). lac repressor encoded by lacI
   2678..2719    +  CDS            S-Tag (fragment): affinity and epitope tag derived from pancreatic ribonuclease A
   2749..2766    +  CDS            SET1 (fragment): solubility-enhancement tag derived from T7 phage gene 10B
   2774..2821    +  terminator     T7 terminator: transcription terminator for bacteriophage T7 RNA polymerase
   2985..3042    +  promoter       AmpR promoter (fragment): bla
   3051..3866    -  CDS            KanR: aminoglycoside phosphotransferase; aph(3')-Ia; confers resistance to kanamycin in bacteria or G418 (Geneticin®) in eukaryotes
   3867..3958    -  promoter       AmpR promoter: bla
   3974..4723    -  rep_origin     RSF ori: Plasmids containing the RSF 1030 origin of replication can be propagated in E. coli cells that contain additional plasmids with compatible origins.
>Addgene plasmid #199329 | pRSFDuet-1 IntS11 AA 300-597 | addgene full sequence | sequence record 390706 | Addgene NGS Result
CTAGATTTCAGTGCAATTTATCTCTTCAAATGTAGCACCTGAAGTCAGCCCCATACGATATAAGTTGTAA
TTCTCATGTTAGTCATGCCCCGCGCCCACCGGAAGGAGCTGACTGGGTTGAAGGCTCTCAAGGGCATCGG
TCGAGATCCCGGTGCCTAATGAGTGAGCTAACTTACATTAATTGCGTTGCGCTCACTGCCCGCTTTCCAG
TCGGGAAACCTGTCGTGCCAGCTGCATTAATGAATCGGCCAACGCGCGGGGAGAGGCGGTTTGCGTATTG
GGCGCCAGGGTGGTTTTTCTTTTCACCAGTGAGACGGGCAACAGCTGATTGCCCTTCACCGCCTGGCCCT
GAGAGAGTTGCAGCAAGCGGTCCACGCTGGTTTGCCCCAGCAGGCGAAAATCCTGTTTGATGGTGGTTAA
CGGCGGGATATAACATGAGCTGTCTTCGGTATCGTCGTATCCCACTACCGAGATGTCCGCACCAACGCGC
AGCCCGGACTCGGTAATGGCGCGCATTGCGCCCAGCGCCATCTGATCGTTGGCAACCAGCATCGCAGTGG
GAACGATGCCCTCATTCAGCATTTGCATGGTTTGTTGAAAACCGGACATGGCACTCCAGTCGCCTTCCCG
TTCCGCTATCGGCTGAATTTGATTGCGAGTGAGATATTTATGCCAGCCAGCCAGACGCAGACGCGCCGAG
ACAGAACTTAATGGGCCCGCTAACAGCGCGATTTGCTGGTGACCCAATGCGACCAGATGCTCCACGCCCA
GTCGCGTACCGTCTTCATGGGAGAAAATAATACTGTTGATGGGTGTCTGGTCAGAGACATCAAGAAATAA
CGCCGGAACATTAGTGCAGGCAGCTTCCACAGCAATGGCATCCTGGTCATCCAGCGGATAGTTAATGATC
AGCCCACTGACGCGTTGCGCGAGAAGATTGTGCACCGCCGCTTTACAGGCTTCGACGCCGCTTCGTTCTA
CCATCGACACCACCACGCTGGCACCCAGTTGATCGGCGCGAGATTTAATCGCCGCGACAATTTGCGACGG
CGCGTGCAGGGCCAGACTGGAGGTGGCAACGCCAATCAGCAACGACTGTTTGCCCGCCAGTTGTTGTGCC
ACGCGGTTGGGAATGTAATTCAGCTCCGCCATCGCCGCTTCCACTTTTTCCCGCGTTTTCGCAGAAACGT
GGCTGGCCTGGTTCACCACGCGGGAAACGGTCTGATAAGAGACACCGGCATACTCTGCGACATCGTATAA
CGTTACTGGTTTCACATTCACCACCCTGAATTGACTCTCTTCCGGGCGCTATCATGCCATACCGCGAAAG
GTTTTGCGCCATTCGATGGTGTCCGGGATCTCGACGCTCTCCCTTATGCGACTCCTGCATTAGGAAATTA
ATACGACTCACTATAGGGGAATTGTGAGCGGATAACAATTCCCCTGTAGAAATAATTTTGTTTAACTTTA
ATAAGGAGATATACCATGGGCAGCAGCCATCACCATCATCACCACAGCCAGGATCCGAATTCGAGCTCGG
CGCGCCTGCAGGTCGACTTCGACTTCAAGCACATCAAGCCCTTTGACAAGGCCTACATCGACAATCCTGG
CGCGATGGTAGTGTTCGCCACGCCAGGCATGCTGCACGCAGGTCTTTCCCTGCAGATCTTCAAGAAGTGG
GCGCCGAATGAGAACAACATGGTGATTATGCCCGGCTACTGTGTGCAGGGAACCGTGGGCAACAAGATTC
TCGGTGGCGCCAAGAAGGTGGAGTTCGAGAACCGCCAGGTGGTCGAGGTCAAAATGGCCGTGGAGTACAT
GAGCTTCTCGGCCCATGCAGATGCCAAAGGCATTATGCAGCTAATTCAGAACTGTGAGCCAAAAAATGTC
ATGCTCGTCCATGGTGAAGCGGGGAAGATGAAGTTCCTGCGCTCGAAGATCAAAGACGAATTCAACCTGG
AAACCTACATGCCGGCCAACGGCGAAACCTGTGTGATTTCTACGCCTGTGAAGATACCAGTAGATGCATC
CGTTTCACTGCTTAAAGCAGAGGCCCGCTCCTACAACGCCCAGCCACCGGATCCCAAGAGGCGGCGACTA
ATCCATGGCGTCCTCGTAATGAAGGACAATCGAATAATGCTGCAAAACCTAACCGATGCCCTAAAGGAAA
TCGGAATTAATCGACATGTTATGCGATTTACGTCCAAGGTCAAAATGGACGACTCCGGACCGGTCATTCG
CACAAGCGAAAGACTGAAGACTCTGCTCGAAGAAAAGCTAGCCGGCTGGACGGTGACGATGCAGGAGAAC
GGCTCCATAGCCATCGAGTCCGTTGAGGTGAAGGTGGAGGAGGACGAGAAGGATCCCAAGCAGAAGAACA
TTTTGATATCGTGGACCAACCAGGACGAGGACATTGGAGCCTACATACCGAATGTGCTGCAGAATATGTG
CTAGAAGCTTGCGGCCGCATAATGCTTAAGTCGAACAGAAAGTAATCGTATTGTACACGGCCGCATAATC
GAAATTAATACGACTCACTATAGGGGAATTGTGAGCGGATAACAATTCCCCATCTTAGTATATTAGTTAA
GTATAAGAAGGAGATATACATATGGCAGATCTCAATTGGATATCGGCCGGCCACGCGATCGCTGACGTCG
GTACCCTCGAGTCTGGTAAAGAAACCGCTGCTGCGAAATTTGAACGCCAGCACATGGACTCGTCTACTAG
CGCAGCTTAATTAACCTAGGCTGCTGCCACCGCTGAGCAATAACTAGCATAACCCCTTGGGGCCTCTAAA
CGGGTCTTGAGGGGTTTTTTGCTGAAACCTCAGGCATTTGAGAAGCACACGGTCACACTGCTTCCGGTAG
TCAATAAACCGGTAAACCAGCAATAGACATAAGCGGCTATTTAACGACCCTGCCCTGAACCGACGACAAG
CTGACGACCGGGTCTCCGCAAGTGGCACTTTTCGGGGAAATGTGCGCGGAACCCCTATTTGTTTATTTTT
CTAAATACATTCAAATATGTATCCGCTCATGAATTAATTCTTAGAAAAACTCATCGAGCATCAAATGAAA
CTGCAATTTATTCATATCAGGATTATCAATACCATATTTTTGAAAAAGCCGTTTCTGTAATGAAGGAGAA
AACTCACCGAGGCAGTTCCATAGGATGGCAAGATCCTGGTATCGGTCTGCGATTCCGACTCGTCCAACAT
CAATACAACCTATTAATTTCCCCTCGTCAAAAATAAGGTTATCAAGTGAGAAATCACCATGAGTGACGAC
TGAATCCGGTGAGAATGGCAAAAGTTTATGCATTTCTTTCCAGACTTGTTCAACAGGCCAGCCATTACGC
TCGTCATCAAAATCACTCGCATCAACCAAACCGTTATTCATTCGTGATTGCGCCTGAGCGAGACGAAATA
CGCGGTCGCTGTTAAAAGGACAATTACAAACAGGAATCGAATGCAACCGGCGCAGGAACACTGCCAGCGC
ATCAACAATATTTTCACCTGAATCAGGATATTCTTCTAATACCTGGAATGCTGTTTTCCCGGGGATCGCA
GTGGTGAGTAACCATGCATCATCAGGAGTACGGATAAAATGCTTGATGGTCGGAAGAGGCATAAATTCCG
TCAGCCAGTTTAGTCTGACCATCTCATCTGTAACATCATTGGCAACGCTACCTTTGCCATGTTTCAGAAA
CAACTCTGGCGCATCGGGCTTCCCATACAATCGATAGATTGTCGCACCTGATTGCCCGACATTATCGCGA
GCCCATTTATACCCATATAAATCAGCATCCATGTTGGAATTTAATCGCGGCCTAGAGCAAGACGTTTCCC
GTTGAATATGGCTCATACTCTTCCTTTTTCAATATTATTGAAGCATTTATCAGGGTTATTGTCTCATGAG
CGGATACATATTTGAATGTATTTAGAAAAATAAACAAATAGGCATGCAGCGCTCTTCCGCTTCCTCGCTC
ACTGACTCGCTACGCTCGGTCGTTCGACTGCGGCGAGCGGTGTCAGCTCACTCAAAAGCGGTAATACGGT
TATCCACAGAATCAGGGGATAAAGCCGGAAAGAACATGTGAGCAAAAAGCAAAGCACCGGAAGAAGCCAA
CGCCGCAGGCGTTTTTCCATAGGCTCCGCCCCCCTGACGAGCATCACAAAAATCGACGCTCAAGCCAGAG
GTGGCGAAACCCGACAGGACTATAAAGATACCAGGCGTTTCCCCCTGGAAGCTCCCTCGTGCGCTCTCCT
GTTCCGACCCTGCCGCTTACCGGATACCTGTCCGCCTTTCTCCCTTCGGGAAGCGTGGCGCTTTCTCATA
GCTCACGCTGTTGGTATCTCAGTTCGGTGTAGGTCGTTCGCTCCAAGCTGGGCTGTGTGCACGAACCCCC
CGTTCAGCCCGACCGCTGCGCCTTATCCGGTAACTATCGTCTTGAGTCCAACCCGGTAAGACACGACTTA
TCGCCACTGGCAGCAGCCATTGGTAACTGATTTAGAGGACTTTGTCTTGAAGTTATGCACCTGTTAAGGC
TAAACTGAAAGAACAGATTTTGGTGAGTGCGGTCCTCCAACCCACTTACCTTGGTTCAAAGAGTTGGTAG
CTCAGCGAACCTTGAGAAAACCACCGTTGGTAGCGGTGGTTTTTCTTTATTTATGAGATGATGAATCAAT
CGGTCTATCAAGTCAACGAACAGCTATTCCGTTACT
